Addgene plasmid #119705: FB007
Purpose: Promoter gpdA from Aspergillus nidulans domesticated into pUPD2 with GGAG/AATG barcodes. According to FungalBraid/GoldenBraid modular DNA assembly for A. tumefaciens-mediated genetic transformation.
Depositing lab: Jose Marcos. Depositing organization: Agencia Estatal Consejo Superior de Investigaciones Científicas, M.P. Publication: FungalBraid: A GoldenBraid-based modular cloning platform for the assembly and exchange of DNA elements tailored to fungal synthetic biology. Hernanz-Koers M, Gandia M, Garrigues S, Manzanares P, Yenush L, Orzaez D, Marcos JF. Fungal Genet Biol. 2018 Jul;116:51-61. doi: 10.1016/j.fgb.2018.04.010. Epub 2018 Apr 20. PubMed 29680684.
Backbone
  Vector backbone: pUPD2 (Addgene #68161)
  Backbone manufacturer: Diego Orzaez
  Backbone size w/o insert (bp): 2690
  Total vector size (bp): 2837
  Vector type: Synthetic Biology ; Domestication of DNA parts for GoldenBraid asembly
Growth in bacteria
  Bacterial resistance: Chloramphenicol, 25 μg/mL
  Growth temperature: 37°C
  Growth strain: DH5alpha
  Copy number: High Copy
Gene/Insert
  Gene/Insert name: Promoter gpdA (alt name: PgpdA)
  Species: Aspergillus nidulans
  Insert size (bp): 728
  Promoter: gpdA
  Cloning method: Restriction Enzyme; 5′ cloning site BsmB1 (destroyed during cloning); 3′ cloning site BsmB1 (destroyed during cloning)
  Sequencing primers: 5′ GCTTTCGCTAAGGATGATTTCTGG; 3′ CAGGGTGGTGACACCTTGCC
Terms and licenses: Academic/Nonprofit Terms; Industry Terms: Not Available to Industry
How to cite: FB007 was a gift from Jose Marcos (Addgene plasmid # 119705 ; http://n2t.net/addgene:119705 ; RRID:Addgene_119705)
