[The description below was written by a language model from this plasmid's Addgene catalogue record.]
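Description:
FB007 is a level-0 part plasmid from the FungalBraid toolkit, the fungal extension of the GoldenBraid modular cloning system. It is built on pUPD2, the small universal domestication vector used to hold individual standardised DNA parts. It is maintained at high copy in E. coli under chloramphenicol selection. The record gives no feature table, so the origin of replication and other backbone elements are not itemised. The listed sizes are a 2,690 bp backbone, a 728 bp insert and a 2,837 bp total. These do not add up directly, which fits with the insert replacing a stuffer segment of pUPD2 during domestication, though the record does not say so.

The payload is the gpdA promoter (PgpdA) from Aspergillus nidulans, the promoter of the glyceraldehyde-3-phosphate dehydrogenase gene, widely used as a strong constitutive promoter in filamentous fungi. It was inserted through BsmBI sites that were destroyed in the process, as is normal for type IIS domestication. The part is flanked by the four-nucleotide GGAG and AATG barcodes. In GoldenBraid grammar these overhangs define a complete promoter-plus-5′ UTR position ending at the start codon, so the released fragment ligates directionally upstream of a coding-sequence part.

The plasmid carries no gene of its own and is not an expression vector. It serves as a reusable promoter module to be combined with coding sequences and terminators in one-pot restriction–ligation reactions. The resulting transcriptional units are assembled in binary destination vectors for Agrobacterium tumefaciens-mediated transformation of fungi.
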