>Addgene plasmid #119705 | FB007 | depositor partial sequence | sequence record 226402 | FB007 sequence 728 bps
TGGCGCATGCGGACAGACGGACGGACGCAGAGAGAAGGGCTGAGTAATAAGCGCCACTGCGCCAGACAGC
TCTGGCGGCTCTGAGGTGCAGTGGATGATTATTAATCCGGGACCGGCCGCCCCTCCGCCCCGAAGTGGAA
AGGCTGGTGTGCCCCTCGTTGACCAAGAATCTATTGCATCATCGGAGAATATGGAGCTTCATCGAATCAC
CGGCAGTAAGCGAAGGAGAATGTGAAGCCAGGGGTGTATAGCCGTCGGCGAAATAGCATGCCATTAACCT
AGGTACAGAAGTCCAATTGCTTCCGATCTGGTAAAAGATTCACGAGATAGTACCTTCTCCGAAGTAGGTA
GAGCGAGTACCCGGCGCGTAAGCTCCCTAATTGGCCCATCCGGCATCTGTAGGGCGTCCAAATATCGTGC
CTCTCCTGCTTTGCCCGGTGTATGAAACCGGAAAGGCCGCTCAGGAGCTGGCCAGCGGCGCAGACCGGGA
ACACAAGCTGGCAGTCGACCCATCCGGTGCTCTGCACTCGACCTGCTGAGGTCCCTCAGTCCCTGGTAGG
CAGCTTTGCCCCGTCTGTCCGCCCGGTGTGTCGGCGGGGTTGACAAGGTCGTTGCGTCAGTCCAACATTT
GTTGCCATATTTTCCTGCTCTCCCCACCAGCTGCTCTTTTCTTTTCTCTTTCTTTTCCCATCTTCAGTAT
ATTCATCTTCCCATCCAAGAACCTTTAA
