>Addgene plasmid #119705 | FB007 | addgene full sequence | sequence record 237147 | Addgene NGS Result
TGGAATTCGCGGCCGCTTCTAGAGCGATGAGTGGTCTCGGGAGTGGCGCATGCGGACAGACGGACGGACG
CAGAGAGAAGGGCTGAGTAATAAGCGCCACTGCGCCAGACAGCTCTGGCGGCTCTGAGGTGCAGTGGATG
ATTATTAATCCGGGACCGGCCGCCCCTCCGCCCCGAAGTGGAAAGGCTGGTGTGCCCCTCGTTGACCAAG
AATCTATTGCATCATCGGAGAATATGGAGCTTCATCGAATCACCGGCAGTAAGCGAAGGAGAATGTGAAG
CCAGGGGTGTATAGCCGTCGGCGAAATAGCATGCCATTAACCTAGGTACAGAAGTCCAATTGCTTCCGAT
CTGGTAAAAGATTCACGAGATAGTACCTTCTCCGAAGTAGGTAGAGCGAGTACCCGGCGCGTAAGCTCCC
TAATTGGCCCATCCGGCATCTGTAGGGCGTCCAAATATCGTGCCTCTCCTGCTTTGCCCGGTGTATGAAA
CCGGAAAGGCCGCTCAGGAGCTGGCCAGCGGCGCAGACCGGGAACACAAGCTGGCAGTCGACCCATCCGG
TGCTCTGCACTCGACCTGCTGAGGTCCCTCAGTCCCTGGTAGGCAGCTTTGCCCCGTCTGTCCGCCCGGT
GTGTCGGCGGGGTTGACAAGGTCGTTGCGTCAGTCCAACATTTGTTGCCATATTTTCCTGCTCTCCCCAC
CAGCTGCTCTTTTCTTTTCTCTTTCTTTTCCCATCTTCAGTATATTCATCTTCCCATCCAAGAACCTTTA
AAATGTGAGACCACTCATCGCGACTAGTAGCGGCCGCTGCAGTCCGGCAAAAAAGGGCAAGGTGTCACCA
CCCTGCCCTTTTTCTTTAAAACCGAAAAGATTACTTCGCGTTATGCAGGCTTCCTCGCTCACTGACTCGC
TGCGCTCGGTCGTTCGGCTGCGGCGAGCGGTATCAGCTCACTCAAAGGCGGTAATACGGTTATCCACAGA
ATCAGGGGATAACGCAGGAAAGAACATGTGAGCAAAAGGCCAGCAAAAGGCCAGGAACCGTAAAAAGGCC
GCGTTGCTGGCGTTTTTCCACAGGCTCCGCCCCCCTGACGAGCATCACAAAAATCGACGCTCAAGTCAGA
GGTGGCGAAACCCGACAGGACTATAAAGATACCAGGCGTTTCCCCCTGGAAGCTCCCTCGTGCGCTCTCC
TGTTCCGACCCTGCCGCTTACCGGATACCTGTCCGCCTTTCTCCCTTCGGGAAGCGTGGCGCTTTCTCAT
AGCTCACGCTGTAGGTATCTCAGTTCGGTGTAGGTCGTTCGCTCCAAGCTGGGCTGTGTGCACGAACCCC
CCGTTCAGCCCGACCGCTGCGCCTTATCCGGTAACTATCGTCTTGAGTCCAACCCGGTAAGACACGACTT
ATCGCCACTGGCAGCAGCCACTGGTAACAGGATTAGCAGAGCGAGGTATGTAGGCGGTGCTACAGAGTTC
TTGAAGTGGTGGCCTAACTACGGCTACACTAGAAGAACAGTATTTGGTATCTGCGCTCTGCTGAAGCCAG
TTACCTTCGGAAAAAGAGTTGGTAGCTCTTGATCCGGCAAACAAACCACCGCTGGTAGCGGTGGTTTTTT
TGTTTGCAAGCAGCAGATTACGCGCAGAAAAAAAGGATCTCAAGAAGATCCTTTGATCTTTTCTACGGGG
TCTGACGCTCAGTGGAACGAAAACTCACGTTAAGGGATTTTGGTCATGAGATTATCAAAAAGGATCTTCA
CCTAGATCCTTTTAAATTAAAAATGAAGTTTTAAATCAATCTAAAGTATATATGAGTAAACTTGGTCTGA
CAGCTCGAGGCTTGGATTCTCACCAATAAAAAACGCCCGGCGGCAACCGAGCGTTCTGAACAAATCCAGA
TGGAGTTCTGAGGTCATTACTGGATCTATCAACAGGAGTCCAAGCGAGCTCGATATCAAATTACGCCCCG
CCCTGCCACTCGTCGCAGTACTGTTGTAATTCATTAAGCATTCTGCCGACATGGAAGCCATCACAAACGG
CATGATGAACCTGAATCGCCAGCGGCATCAGCACCTTGTCGCCTTGCGTATAATATTTGCCCATGGTGAA
AACGGGGGCGAAGAAGTTGTCCATATTGGCCACGTTTAAATCAAAACTGGTGAAACTCACCCAGGGATTG
GCTGATACGAAAAACATATTCTCAATAAACCCTTTAGGGAAATAGGCCAGGTTTTCACCGTAACACGCCA
CATCTTGCGAATATATGTGTAGAAACTGCCGGAAATCGTCGTGGTATTCACTCCAGAGTGATGAAAACGT
TTCAGTTTGCTCATGGAAAACGGTGTAACAAGGGTGAACACTATCCCATATCACCAGCTCACCGTCTTTC
ATTGCCATACGAAATTCCGGATGAGCATTCATCAGGCGGGCAAGAATGTGAATAAAGGCCGGATAAAACT
TGTGCTTATTTTTCTTTACGGTCTTTAAAAAGGCCGTAATATCCAGCTGAACGGTCTGGTTATAGGTACA
TTGAGCAACTGACTGAAATGCCTCAAAATGTTCTTTACGATGCCATTGGGATATATCAACGGTGGTATAT
CCAGTGATTTTTTTCTCCATTTTAGCTTCCTTAGCTCCTGAAAATCTCGATAACTCAAAAAATACGCCCG
GTAGTGATCTTATTTCATTATGGTGAAAGTTGGAACCTCTTACGTGCCCGATCAACTCGAGTGCCACCTG
ACGTCTAAGAAACCATTATTATCATGACATTAACCTATAAAAATAGGCGTATCACGAGGCAGAATTTCAG
ATAAAAAAAATCCTTAGCTTTCGCTAAGGATGATTTC
